>Addgene plasmid #91257 | pHH0103_SH3PXD2B-4/4 | addgene full sequence | sequence record 191002 | Addgene NGS Result
TATCATGACATTAACCTATAAAAATAGGCGTATCACGAGGCCCTTTCGTCTTCAAGAATTCCCGACACCA
TCGAATGGTGCAAAACCTTTCGCGGTATGGCATGATAGCGCCCGGAAGAGAGTCAATTCAGGGTGGTGAA
TGTGAAACCAGTAACGTTATACGATGTCGCAGAGTATGCCGGTGTCTCTTATCAGACCGTTTCCCGCGTG
GTGAACCAGGCCAGCCACGTTTCTGCGAAAACGCGGGAAAAAGTGGAAGCGGCGATGGCGGAGCTGAATT
ACATTCCCAACCGCGTGGCACAACAACTGGCGGGCAAACAGTCGTTGCTGATTGGCGTTGCCACCTCCAG
TCTGGCCCTGCACGCGCCGTCGCAAATTGTCGCGGCGATTAAATCTCGCGCCGATCAACTGGGTGCCAGC
GTGGTGGTGTCGATGGTAGAACGAAGCGGCGTCGAAGCCTGTAAAGCGGCGGTGCACAATCTTCTCGCGC
AACGCGTCAGTGGGCTGATCATTAACTATCCGCTGGATGACCAGGATGCCATTGCTGTGGAAGCTGCCTG
CACTAATGTTCCGGCGTTATTTCTTGATGTCTCTGACCAGACACCCATCAACAGTATTATTTTCTCCCAT
GAAGACGGTACGCGACTGGGCGTGGAGCATCTGGTCGCATTGGGTCACCAGCAAATCGCGCTGTTAGCGG
GCCCATTAAGTTCTGTCTCGGCGCGTCTGCGTCTGGCTGGCTGGCATAAATATCTCACTCGCAATCAAAT
TCAGCCGATAGCGGAACGGGAAGGCGACTGGAGTGCCATGTCCGGTTTTCAACAAACCATGCAAATGCTG
AATGAGGGCATCGTTCCCACTGCGATGCTGGTTGCCAACGATCAGATGGCGCTGGGCGCAATGCGCGCCA
TTACCGAGTCCGGGCTGCGCGTTGGTGCGGATATCTCGGTAGTGGGATACGACGATACCGAAGACAGCTC
ATGTTATATCCCGCCGTTAACCACCATCAAACAGGATTTTCGCCTGCTGGGGCAAACCAGCGTGGACCGC
TTGCTGCAACTCTCTCAGGGCCAGGCGGTGAAGGGCAATCAGCTGTTGCCCGTCTCACTGGTGAAAAGAA
AAACCACCCTGGCGCCCAATACGCAAACCGCCTCTCCCCGCGCGTTGGCCGATTCATTAATGCAGCTGGC
ACGACAGGTTTCCCGACTGGAAAGCGGGCAGTGAGCGCAACGCAATTAATGTAAGTTAGCTCACTCATTA
GGCACAATTCTCATGTTTGACAGCTTATCATCGACTGCACGGTGCACCAATGCTTCTGGCGTCAGGCAGC
CATCGGAAGCTGTGGTATGGCTGTGCAGGTCGTAAATCACTGCATAATTCGTGTCGCTCAAGGCGCACTC
CCGTTCTGGATAATGTTTTTTGCGCCGACATCATAACGGTTCTGGCAAATATTCTGAAATGAGCTGTTGA
CAATTAATCATCGGCTCGTATAATGTGTGGAATTGTGAGCGGATAACAATTTCACACAGGAAACAGCCAG
TCCGTTTAGGTGTTTTCACGAGCACTTCACCAACAAGGACCATAGATTATGAAAATCGAAGAACACCATC
ACCATCACCATTCCAGCGGTAAGCTTATGTCCCCTATACTAGGTTATTGGAAAATTAAGGGCCTTGTGCA
ACCCACTCGACTTCTTTTGGAATATCTTGAAGAAAAATATGAAGAGCATTTGTATGAGCGCGATGAAGGT
GATAAATGGCGAAACAAAAAGTTTGAATTGGGTTTGGAGTTTCCCAATCTTCCTTATTATATTGATGGTG
ATGTTAAATTAACACAGTCTATGGCCATCATACGTTATATAGCTGACAAGCACAACATGTTGGGTGGTTG
TCCAAAAGAGCGTGCAGAGATTTCAATGCTTGAAGGAGCGGTTTTGGATATTAGATACGGTGTTTCGAGA
ATTGCATATAGTAAAGACTTTGAAACTCTCAAAGTTGATTTTCTTAGCAAGCTACCTGAAATGCTGAAAA
TGTTCGAAGATCGTTTATGTCATAAAACATATTTAAATGGTGATCATGTAACCCATCCTGACTTCATGTT
GTATGACGCTCTTGATGTTGTTTTATACATGGACCCAATGTGCCTGGATGCGTTCCCAAAATTAGTTTGT
TTTAAAAAACGTATTGAAGCTATCCCACAAATTGATAAGTACTTGAAATCCAGCAAGTATATAGCATGGC
CTTTGCAGGGCTGGCAAGCCACGTTTGGTGGTGGCGACCATCCTCCAAAATCGGATCTGGAAGTTCTGTT
CCAGGGGCCCCTGTCCAGCGGTCTGGTTCCGCGTGGTTCCGGTACCGCGGCCCAGCCGGCCTCCCTGTAT
GTTGCAGTGGCAGATTTTGAAGGCGATAAAGACACCTCATCATTCCAAGAAGGCACCGTGTTTGAAGTCC
GTGAAAAAAACAGCTCTGGTTGGTGGTTTTGCCAGGTGCTGAGTGGTGCACCGTCCTGGGAAGGTTGGAT
TCCGAGCAATTATCTGCGTAAAAAACCGGCGGCCGCATA
[142 nt withheld, positions 2560-2701]
C
[98 nt withheld, positions 2703-2800]
AGTTTGTACTGGTGACGAAACTCAGTGTCTAGCTAGAGTGGC
[149 nt withheld, positions 2843-2991]
T
[41 nt withheld, positions 2993-3033]
T
[62 nt withheld, positions 3035-3096]
A
[35 nt withheld, positions 3098-3132]
CCTCCCTCAATCGGTTGAATGTCGCCCTTTTGTCTTTGGCGCTGGTAAACCATATGAA
[86 nt withheld, positions 3191-3276]
T
[54 nt withheld, positions 3278-3331]
CTAGCGCCGCCCTATACCTTGTCTGCCTCCCCGCGTTGCGTCGCGGTGCATGGAGCCGGGCCACCTCGAC
CTGAATGGAAGCCGGCGGCACCTCGCTAACGGATTCACCACTCCAAGAATTGGAGCCAATCAATTCTTGC
GGAGAACTGTGAATGCGCAAACCAACCCTTGGCAGAACATATCCATCGCGTCCGCCATCTCCAGCAGCCG
CACGCGGCGCATCTCGGGCAGCGTTGGGTCCTGGCCACGGGTGCGCATGATCGTGCTCCTGTCGTTGAGG
ACCCGGCTAGGCTGGCGGGGTTGCCTTACTGGTTAGCAGAATGAATCACCGATACGCGAGCGAACGTGAA
GCGACTGCTGCTGCAAAACGTCTGCGACCTGAGCAACAACATGAATGGTCTTCGGTTTCCGTGTTTCGTA
AAGTCTGGAAACGCGGAAGTCAGCGCCCTGCACCATTATGTTCCGGATCTGCATCGCAGGATGCTGCTGG
CTACCCTGTGGAACACCTACATCTGTATTAACGAAGCGCTGGCATTGACCCTGAGTGATTTTTCTCTGGT
CCCGCCGCATCCATACCGCCAGTTGTTTACCCTCACAACGTTCCAGTAACCGGGCATGTTCATCATCAGT
AACCCGTATCGTGAGCATCCTCTCTCGTTTCATCGGTATCATTACCCCCATGAACAGAAATCCCCCTTAC
ACGGAGGCATCAGTGACCAAACAGGAAAAAACCGCCCTTAACATGGCCCGCTTTATCAGAAGCCAGACAT
TAACGCTTCTGGAGAAACTCAACGAGCTGGACGCGGATGAACAGGCAGACATCTGTGAATCGCTTCACGA
CCACGCTGATGAGCTTTACCGCAGGATCCGCGAAATTGTAAGCGTTAATATTTTGTTAAAATTCGCGTTA
AATTTTTGTTAAATCAGCTCATTTTTTAACCAATAGGCCGAAATCGGCAAAATCCCTTATAAATCAAAAG
AATAGACCGAGATAGGGT
[37 nt withheld, positions 4330-4366]
AAAGAACGTGGACTCCAACGTCAAAGG
[49 nt withheld, positions 4394-4442]
T
[91 nt withheld, positions 4444-4534]
G
[124 nt withheld, positions 4536-4659]
CGCGGATCCTGCCTCGCGCGTTTCGGTGATGACGGTGAAAACCTCTGACACATGCAGCTCCCGGAGACGG
TCACAGCTTGTCTGTAAGCGGATGCCGGGAGCAGACAAGCCCGTCAGGGCGCGTCAGCGGGTGTTGGCGG
GTGTCGGGGCGCAGCCATGACCCAGTCACGTAGCGATAGCGGAGTGTATACTGGCTTAACTATGCGGCAT
CAGAGCAGATTGTACTGAGAGTGCACCATATGCGGTGTGAAATACCGCACAGATGCGTAAGGAGAAAATA
CCGCATCAGGCGCTCTTCCGCTTCCTCGCTCACTGACTCGCTGCGCTCGGTCGTTCGGCTGCGGCGAGCG
GTATCAGCTCACTCAAAGGCGGTAATACGGTTATCCACAGAATCAGGGGATAACGCAGGAAAGAACATGT
GAGCAAAAGGCCAGCAAAAGGCCAGGAACCGTAAAAAGGCCGCGTTGCTGGCGTTTTTCCATAGGCTCCG
CCCCCCTGACGAGCATCACAAAAATCGACGCTCAAGTCAGAGGTGGCGAAACCCGACAGGACTATAAAGA
TACCAGGGTTTCCCCCTGGAAGCTCCCTCGTGCGCTCTCCTGTTCCGACCCTGCCGCTTACCGGATACCT
GTCCGCCTTTCTCCCTTCGGGAAGCGTGGCGCTTTCTCATAGCTCACGCTGTAGGTATCTCAGTTCGGTG
TAGGTCGTTCGCTCCAAGCTGGGCTGTGTGCACGAACCCCCCGTTCAGCCCGACCGCTGCGCCTTATCCG
GTAACTATCGTCTTGAGTCCAACCCGGTAAGACACGACTTATCGCCACTGGCAGCAGCCACTGGTAACAG
GATTAGCAGAGCGAGGTATGTAGGCGGTGCTACAGAGTTCTTGAAGTGGTGGCCTAACTACGGCTACACT
AGAAGGACAGTATTTGGTATCTGCGCTCTGCTGAAGCCAGTTACCTTCGGAAAAAGAGTTGGTAGCTCTT
GATCCGGCAAACAAACCACCGCTGGTAGCGGTGGTTTTTTTGTTTGCAAGCAGCAGATTACGCGCAGAAA
AAAAGGATCTCAAGAAGATCCTTTGATCTTTTCTACGGGGTCTGACGCTCAGTGGAACGAAAACTCACGT
TAAGGGATTTTGGTCATGAGATTATCAAAAAGGATCTTCACCTAGATCCTTTTAAATTAAAAATGAAGTT
TTAAATCAATCTAAAGTATATATGAGTAAACTTGGTCTGACAGTTACCAATGCTTAATCAGTGAGGCACC
TATCTCAGCGATCTGTCTATTTCGTTCATCCATAGTTGCCTGACTCCCCGTCGTGTAGATAACTACGATA
CGGGAGGGCTTACCATCTGGCCCCAGTGCTGCAATGATACCGCGAGACCCACGCTCACCGGCTCCAGATT
TATCAGCAATAAACCAGCCAGCCGGAAGGGCCGAGCGCAGAAGTGGTCCTGCAACTTTATCCGCCTCCAT
CCAGTCTATTAATTGTTGCCGGGAAGCTAGAGTAAGTAGTTCGCCAGTTAATAGTTTGCGCAACGTTGTT
GCCATTGCTGCAGGCATCGTGGTGTCACGCTCGTCGTTTGGTATGGCTTCATTCAGCTCCGGTTCCCAAC
GATCAAGGCGAGTTACATGATCCCCCATGTTGTGCAAAAAAGCGGTTAGCTCCTTCGGTCCTCCGATCGT
TGTCAGAAGTAAGTTGGCCGCAGTGTTATCACTCATGGTTATGGCAGCACTGCATAATTCTCTTACTGTC
ATGCCATCCGTAAGATGCTTTTCTGTGACTGGTGAGTACTCAACCAAGTCATTCTGAGAATAGTGTATGC
GGCGACCGAGTTGCTCTTGCCCGGCGTCAACACGGGATAATACCGCGCCACATAGCAGAACTTTAAAAGT
GCTCATCATTGGAAAACGTTCTTCGGGGCGAAAACTCTCAAGGATCTTACCGCTGTTGAGATCCAGTTCG
ATGTAACCCACTCGTGCACCCAACTGATCTTCAGCATCTTTTACTTTCACCAGCGTTTCTGGGTGAGCAA
AAACAGGAAGGCAAAATGCCGCAAAAAAGGGAATAAGGGCGACACGGAAATGTTGAATACTCATACTCTT
CCTTTTTCAATATTATTGAAGCATTTATCAGGGTTATTGTCTCATGAGCGGATACATATTTGAATGTATT
TAGAAAAATAAACAAATAGGGGTTCCGCGCACATTTCCCCGAAAAGTGCCACCTGACGTCTAAGAAACCA
TTAT
Features (pLannotate 1.2.2; 21 found; start..end, strand, type, name):
     64..141     +  promoter       lacIq promoter: lacI (mutant); In the lacIq allele, a single base change in the promoter boosts expression of the lacI gene about 10-fold.
    142..1224    +  CDS            lacI: lac repressor; lacI; The lac repressor binds to the lac operator to inhibit transcription in E. coli. This inhibition can be relieved by adding lactose or isopropyl-β-D-thiogalactopyranoside (IPTG).
   1237..1258    +  protein_bind   CAP binding site: CAP binding activates transcription in the presence of cAMP. E. coli catabolite activator protein
   1277..1294    +  promoter       tet promoter (fragment): E. coli promoter for tetracycline efflux protein gene
   1467..1495    +  promoter       tac promoter: strong E. coli promoter; hybrid between the trp and lac UV5 promoters
   1503..1519    +  protein_bind   lac operator: The lac repressor binds to the lac operator to inhibit transcription in E. coli. This inhibition can be relieved by adding lactose or isopropyl-β-D-thiogalactopyranoside (IPTG). lac repressor encoded by lacI
   1604..1621    +  CDS            6xHis: 6xHis affinity tag
   1637..2290    +  CDS            GST26_SCHJA: Experimental evidence at protein level: Swiss-Prot protein existence level 1. GST isoenzymes appear to play a central role in the parasite detoxification system. Other functions are also suspected including a role in increasing the solubility of haematin in the parasite gut. From Schistosoma japonicum (Blood fluke).
   2372..2548    +  CDS            SH3PXD2B (fragment): SPD2B_HUMAN - Also known as FAD49, KIAA1295, TKS4. Experimental evidence at protein level: Swiss-Prot protein existence level 1. Adapter protein involved in invadopodia and podosome formation and extracellular matrix degradation. Binds matrix metalloproteinases (ADAMs), NADPH oxidases (NOXs) and phosphoinositides. Acts as an organizer protein that allows NOX1- or NOX3-dependent reactive oxygen species (ROS) generation and ROS localization. Plays a role in mitotic clonal expansion during the immediate early stage of adipocyte differentiation (By similarity). From Homo sapiens (Human).
   2564..2611    +  terminator     fd terminator (sequence withheld): central terminator from bacteriophage fd (Otsuka and Kunisawa, 1982)
   2616..2828    +  CDS            M13 gene III (fragment) (sequence partly withheld): pIII; III; minor coat protein
   2843..3313    +  CDS            M13 gene III (fragment) (sequence partly withheld): pIII; III; minor coat protein
   3335..3405    +  CDS            TcR (fragment): tetracycline efflux protein; tet; confers resistance to tetracycline
   3647..4027    -  CDS            YPB1_ECOLX: Protein predicted: Swiss-Prot protein existence level 4. From Escherichia coli.
   4044..4195    +  CDS            rop (fragment): Rop protein, which maintains plasmids at low copy number; rop
   4231..4659    -  rep_origin     f1 ori (sequence partly withheld): f1 bacteriophage origin of replication; arrow indicates direction of (+) strand synthesis
   4668..4707    +  CDS            rop (fragment): Rop protein, which maintains plasmids at low copy number; rop
   4809..4949    +  misc_feature   bom: basis of mobility region from pBR322
   5135..5722    -  rep_origin     ori: high-copy-number ColE1/pMB1/pBR322/pUC origin of replication
   5893..6753    -  CDS            AmpR: β-lactamase; bla; confers resistance to ampicillin, carbenicillin, and related antibiotics
   6754..6858    -  promoter       AmpR promoter: bla
