[The description below was written by a language model from this plasmid's Addgene catalogue record and pLannotate feature annotations shown in this document.]
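Description:
pHH0103_SH3PXD2B-4/4 is a bacterial expression plasmid built on the pHH0103 backbone for producing and purifying an isolated human SH3 domain in E. coli. The insert is a 198 bp fragment of SH3PXD2B (also known as TKS4 or FAD49), an adapter protein involved in podosome and invadopodia formation. The "4/4" in the name presumably denotes the fourth of the protein's four SH3 domains, although the record does not spell this out. The fragment was cloned between SfiI and NotI sites.

Expression is driven by the strong hybrid tac promoter followed by a lac operator, and the plasmid carries its own lacI gene under the up-mutated lacIq promoter. Transcription is therefore tightly repressed until it is relieved by IPTG. The open reading frame begins with a 6xHis tag, continues through Schistosoma japonicum glutathione S-transferase, and ends with the SH3PXD2B fragment. This gives an N-terminally His- and GST-tagged domain that can be captured on either nickel or glutathione resin, with GST also tending to aid solubility. A bacteriophage fd terminator lies just downstream of the insert.

The annotation beyond the terminator shows M13 gene III fragments, a tetracycline-resistance remnant and split rop fragments flanking an f1 origin. These suggest descent from a pBR322-type phagemid display vector, and they appear to be vestigial rather than part of the expressed fusion. The plasmid is maintained through a ColE1/pMB1-family origin with a bom site, is catalogued as low copy, and is selected with ampicillin via the β-lactamase gene. It belongs to a collection of human SH3 domain constructs made for family-wide analysis of binding specificity.
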