Addgene plasmid #91257: pHH0103_SH3PXD2B-4/4
Purpose: Protein expression and purification of human SH3 domain construct SH3PXD2B-4/4
Depositing lab: Sachdev Sidhu. Depositing organization: University of Toronto. Publication: Comprehensive Analysis of the Human SH3 Domain Family Reveals a Wide Variety of Non-canonical Specificities. Teyra J, Huang H, Jain S, Guan X, Dong A, Liu Y, Tempel W, Min J, Tong Y, Kim PM, Bader GD, Sidhu SS. Structure. 2017 Oct 3;25(10):1598-1610.e3. doi: 10.1016/j.str.2017.07.017. Epub 2017 Sep 7. PubMed 28890361.
Backbone
  Vector backbone: pHH0103
  Vector type: Bacterial Expression
Growth in bacteria
  Bacterial resistance: Ampicillin, 100 μg/mL
  Growth temperature: 37°C
  Growth strain: DH5alpha
  Copy number: Low Copy
Gene/Insert
  Gene/Insert name: SH3PXD2B-4/4
  Species: H. sapiens (human)
  Insert size (bp): 198
  Entrez Gene: SH3PXD2B (a.k.a. FAD49, FTHS, HOFI, KIAA1295, TKS4, TSK4)
  Cloning method: Restriction Enzyme; 5′ cloning site Sfi1 (unknown if destroyed); 3′ cloning site Not1 (unknown if destroyed)
Terms and licenses: Academic/Nonprofit Terms; Industry Terms: Not Available to Industry
How to cite: pHH0103_SH3PXD2B-4/4 was a gift from Sachdev Sidhu (Addgene plasmid # 91257 ; http://n2t.net/addgene:91257 ; RRID:Addgene_91257)
