>Addgene plasmid #91257 | pHH0103_SH3PXD2B-4/4 | depositor partial sequence | sequence record 175745 | insert sequence
GGCCCAGCCGGCCTCCCTGTATGTTGCAGTGGCAGATTTTGAAGGCGATAAAGACACCTCATCATTCCAA
GAAGGCACCGTGTTTGAAGTCCGTGAAAAAAACAGCTCTGGTTGGTGGTTTTGCCAGGTGCTGAGTGGTG
CACCGTCCTGGGAAGGTTGGATTCCGAGCAATTATCTGCGTAAAAAACCGGCGGCCGC
